>Addgene plasmid #112650 | p415 Gcs1 Δ3xF AxxA | addgene full sequence | sequence record 256189 | Addgene NGS Result
TTATTTTTTGCTTTTTCTCTTGAGGTCACATGATCGCAAAATGGCAAATGGCACGTGAAGCTGTCGATAT
TGGGGAACTGTGGTGGTTGGCAAATGACTAATTAAGTTAGTCAAGGCGCCATCCTCATGAAAACTGTGTA
ACATAATAACCGAAGTGTCGAAAAGGTGGCACCTTGTCCAATTGAACACGCTCGATGAAAAAAATAAGAT
ATATATAAGGTTAAGTAAAGCGTCTGTTAGAAAGGAAGTTTTTCCTTTTTCTTGCTCTCTTGTCTTTTCA
TCTACTATTTCCTTCGTGTAATACAGGGTCGTCAGATACATAGATACAATTCTATTACCCCCATCCATAC
TCTAGAACTAGTGGATCCGCGATGTCAGATTGGAAAGTGGACCCAGATACCCGCAGGCGTCTTTTGCAAT
TGCAAAAGATTGGTGCAAATAAGAAATGTATGGATTGTGGTGCGCCAAATCCACAATGGGCCACGCCTAA
GTTTGGAGCTTTCATTTGCCTTGAATGTGCCGGTATCCATAAGGGGCTTGGTGTGCATATATCTTTTGTA
AGATCTATCACTATGGATCAGTTTAAACCGGAGGAACTTCTTCGTATGGAAAAAGGTGGTAACGAACCTT
TGACTGAATGGTTCAAGTCGCATAATATTGACCTGAGTTTACCACAAAAAGTGAAATACGATAACCCCGT
CGCAGAGGATTATAAAGAAAAGTTAACATGTCTTTGCGAAGATAGAGTATTTGAAGAGCGTGAGCATTTG
GATTTTGATGCTTCCAAGTTATCAGCAACCTCTCAAACCGCTGCATCCGCTACGCCTGGTGTTGCTCAAA
GTCGAGAAGGGACACCACTGGAGAACCGTCGATCTGCAACACCAGCAAACTCTAGTAATGGTGCCAATTT
TCAAAAGGAGAAGAACGAAGCTTATTTTGCTGAGCTGGGCAAGAAGAACCAATCTAGACCAGATCATTTG
CCCCCTTCTCAAGGTGGTAAATATCAGGGCTTTGGAAGTACACCCGCAAAACCTCCACAAGAACGGTCTG
CAGGGTCCAGCAATACTTTGAGCCTGGAAAATTTTCAAGCTGATCCTTTGGGAACATTGAGCAGAGGATG
GGGCCTCTTCTCCAGCGCTGTAACCAAATCGTTCGAGGACGTAAACGAAACGGTTATTAAGCCTCACGTC
CAGCAATGGCAATCCGGAGAGTTGTCAGAAGAAACGAAGAGAGCAGCTGCCCAGTTTGGCCAAAAGTTTC
AAGAAACGAGTAGTTATGGAGCCCAAGCAGCTAGTAACGCCACTAAAAATTTCAATGGTAATGCAGAGGA
TAGCTCTACAGCAGGGAATACAACCCATACAGAATATCAAAAGATTGATAATAACGATAAGAAGAATGAA
CAGGACGAGGACAAAGCGGACGATGCCTAATCCCCCCGGGCTGCAGGAATTCGATATCAAGCTTATCGAT
ACCGTCGACCTCGAGTCATGTAATTAGTTATGTCACGCTTACATTCACGCCCTCCCCCCACATCCGCTCT
AACCGAAAAGGAAGGAGTTAGACAACCTGAAGTCTAGGTCCCTATTTATTTTTTTATAGTTATGTTAGTA
TTAAGAACGTTATTTATATTTCAAATTTTTCTTTTTTTTCTGTACAGACGCGTGTACGCATGTAACATTA
TACTGAAAACCTTGCTTGAGAAGGTTTTGGGACGCTCGAAGGCTTTAATTTGCGGCCGGTACCCAATTCG
CCCTATAGTGAGTCGTATTACGCGCGCTCACTGGCCGTCGTTTTACAACGTCGTGACTGGGAAAACCCTG
GCGTTACCCAACTTAATCGCCTTGCAGCACATCCCCCTTTCGCCAGCTGGCGTAATAGCGAAGAGGCCCG
CACCGATCGCCCTTCCCAACAGTTGCGCAGCCTGAATGGCGAATGG
[124 nt withheld, positions 1937-2060]
C
[91 nt withheld, positions 2062-2152]
A
[49 nt withheld, positions 2154-2202]
CCTTTGACGTTGGAGTCCACGTTCTTT
[37 nt withheld, positions 2230-2266]
ACCCTATCTCGGTCTATTCTTTTGATTTATAAGGGATTTTGCCGATTTCGGCCTATTGGTTAAAAAATGA
GCTGATTTAACAAAAATTTAACGCGAATTTTAACAAAATATTAACGCTTACAATTTCCTGATGCGGTATT
TTCTCCTTACGCATCTGTGCGGTATTTCACACCGCATATCGACCGGTCGAGGAGAACTTCTAGTATATCT
ACATACCTAATATTATTGCCTTATTAAAAATGGAATCCCAACAATTACATCAAAATCCACATTCTCTTCA
AAATCAATTGTCCTGTACTTCCTTGTTCATGTGTGTTCAAAAACGTTATATTTATAGGATAATTATACTC
TATTTCTCAACAAGTAATTGGTTGTTTGGCCGAGCGGTCTAAGGCGCCTGATTCAAGAAATATCTTGACC
GCAGTTAACTGTGGGAATACTCAGGTATCGTAAGATGCAAGAGTTCGAATCTCTTAGCAACCATTATTTT
TTTCCTCAACATAACGAGAACACACAGGGGCGCTATCGCACAGAATCAAATTCGATGACTGGAAATTTTT
TGTTAATTTCAGAGGTCGCCTGACGCATATACCTTTTTCAACTGAAAAATTGGGAGAAAAAGGAAAGGTG
AGAGCGCCGGAACCGGCTTTTCATATAGAATAGAGAAGCGTTCATGACTAAATGCTTGCATCACAATACT
TGAAGTTGACAATATTATTTAAGGACCTATTGTTTTTTCCAATAGGTGGTTAGCAATCGTCTTACTTTCT
AACTTTTCTTACCTTTTACATTTCAGCAATATATATATATATATTTCAAGGATATACCATTCTAATGTCT
GCCCCTAAGAAGATCGTCGTTTTGCCAGGTGACCACGTTGGTCAAGAAATCACAGCCGAAGCCATTAAGG
TTCTTAAAGCTATTTCTGATGTTCGTTCCAATGTCAAGTTCGATTTCGAAAATCATTTAATTGGTGGTGC
TGCTATCGATGCTACAGGTGTTCCACTTCCAGATGAGGCGCTGGAAGCCTCCAAGAAGGCTGATGCCGTT
TTGTTAGGTGCTGTGGGTGGTCCTAAATGGGGTACCGGTAGTGTTAGACCTGAACAAGGTTTACTAAAAA
TCCGTAAAGAACTTCAATTGTACGCCAACTTAAGACCATGTAACTTTGCATCCGACTCTCTTTTAGACTT
ATCTCCAATCAAGCCACAATTTGCTAAAGGTACTGACTTCGTTGTTGTCAGAGAATTAGTGGGAGGTATT
TACTTTGGTAAGAGAAAGGAAGACGATGGTGATGGTGTCGCTTGGGATAGTGAACAATACACCGTTCCAG
AAGTGCAAAGAATCACAAGAATGGCCGCTTTCATGGCCCTACAACATGAGCCACCATTGCCTATTTGGTC
CTTGGATAAAGCTAATGTTTTGGCCTCTTCAAGATTATGGAGAAAAACTGTGGAGGAAACCATCAAGAAC
GAATTCCCTACATTGAAGGTTCAACATCAATTGATTGATTCTGCCGCCATGATCCTAGTTAAGAACCCAA
CCCACCTAAATGGTATTATAATCACCAGCAACATGTTTGGTGATATCATCTCCGATGAAGCCTCCGTTAT
CCCAGGTTCCTTGGGTTTGTTGCCATCTGCGTCCTTGGCCTCTTTGCCAGACAAGAACACCGCATTTGGT
TTGTACGAACCATGCCACGGTTCTGCTCCAGATTTGCCAAAGAATAAGGTCAACCCTATCGCCACTATCT
TGTCTGCTGCAATGATGTTGAAATTGTCATTGAACTTGCCTGAAGAAGGTAAGGCCATTGAAGATGCAGT
TAAAAAGGTTTTGGATGCAGGTATCAGAACTGGTGATTTAGGTGGTTCCAACAGTACCACCGAAGTCGGT
GATGCTGTCGCCGAAGAAGTTAAGAAAATCCTTGCTTAAAAAGATTCTCTTTTTTTATGATATTTGTACA
TAAACTTTATAAATGAAATTCATAATAGAAACGACACGAAATTACAAAATGGAATATGTTCATAGGGTAG
ACGAAACTATATACGCAATCTACATACATTTATCAAGAAGGAGAAAAAGGAGGATGTAAAGGAATACAGG
TAAGCAAATTGATACTAATGGCTCAACGTGATAAGGAAAAAGAATTGCACTTTAACATTAATATTGACAA
GGAGGAGGGCACCACACAAAAAGTTAGGTGTAACAGAAAATCATGAAACTATGATTCCTAATTTATATAT
TGGAGGATTTTCTCTAAAAAAAAAAAAATACAACAAATAAAAAACACTCAATGACCTGACCATTTGATGG
AGTTTAAGTCAATACCTTCTTGAACCATTTCCCATAATGGTGAAAGTTCCCTCAAGAATTTTACTCTGTC
AGAAACGGCCTTAACGACGTAGTCGATATGGTGCACTCTCAGTACAATCTGCTCTGATGCCGCATAGTTA
AGCCAGCCCCGACACCCGCCAACACCCGCTGACGCGCCCTGACGGGCTTGTCTGCTCCCGGCATCCGCTT
ACAGACAAGCTGTGACCGTCTCCGGGAGCTGCATGTGTCAGAGGTTTTCACCGTCATCACCGAAACGCGC
GAGACGAAAGGGCCTCGTGATACGCCTATTTTTATAGGTTAATGTCATGATAATAATGGTTTCTTAGGAC
GGATCGCTTGCCTGTAACTTACACGCGCCTCGTATCTTTTAATGATGGAATAATTTGGGAATTTACTCTG
TGTTTATTTATTTTTATGTTTTGTATTTGGATTTTAGAAAGTAAATAAAGAAGGTAGAAGAGTTACGGAA
TGAAGAAAAAAAAATAAACAAAGGTTTAAAAAATTTCAACAAAAAGCGTACTTTACATATATATTTATTA
GACAAGAAAAGCAGATTAAATAGATATACATTCGATTAACGATAAGTAAAATGTAAAATCACAGGATTTT
CGTGTGTGGTCTTCTACACAGACAAGATGAAACAATTCGGCATTAATACCTGAGAGCAGGAAGAGCAAGA
TAAAAGGTAGTATTTGTTGGCGATCCCCCTAGAGTCTTTTACATCTTCGGAAAACAAAAACTATTTTTTC
TTTAATTTCTTTTTTTACTTTCTATTTTTAATTTATATATTTATATTAAAAAATTTAAATTATAATTATT
TTTATAGCACGTGATGAAAAGGACCCAGGTGGCACTTTTCGGGGAAATGTGCGCGGAACCCCTATTTGTT
TATTTTTCTAAATACATTCAAATATGTATCCGCTCATGAGACAATAACCCTGATAAATGCTTCAATAATA
TTGAAAAAGGAAGAGTATGAGTATTCAACATTTCCGTGTCGCCCTTATTCCCTTTTTTGCGGCATTTTGC
CTTCCTGTTTTTGCTCACCCAGAAACGCTGGTGAAAGTAAAAGATGCTGAAGATCAGTTGGGTGCACGAG
TGGGTTACATCGAACTGGATCTCAACAGCGGTAAGATCCTTGAGAGTTTTCGCCCCGAAGAACGTTTTCC
AATGATGAGCACTTTTAAAGTTCTGCTATGTGGCGCGGTATTATCCCGTATTGACGCCGGGCAAGAGCAA
CTCGGTCGCCGCATACACTATTCTCAGAATGACTTGGTTGAGTACTCACCAGTCACAGAAAAGCATCTTA
CGGATGGCATGACAGTAAGAGAATTATGCAGTGCTGCCATAACCATGAGTGATAACACTGCGGCCAACTT
ACTTCTGACAACGATCGGAGGACCGAAGGAGCTAACCGCTTTTTTGCACAACATGGGGGATCATGTAACT
CGCCTTGATCGTTGGGAACCGGAGCTGAATGAAGCCATACCAAACGACGAGCGTGACACCACGATGCCTG
TAGCAATGGCAACAACGTTGCGCAAACTATTAACTGGCGAACTACTTACTCTAGCTTCCCGGCAACAATT
AATAGACTGGATGGAGGCGGATAAAGTTGCAGGACCACTTCTGCGCTCGGCCCTTCCGGCTGGCTGGTTT
ATTGCTGATAAATCTGGAGCCGGTGAGCGTGGGTCTCGCGGTATCATTGCAGCACTGGGGCCAGATGGTA
AGCCCTCCCGTATCGTAGTTATCTACACGACGGGGAGTCAGGCAACTATGGATGAACGAAATAGACAGAT
CGCTGAGATAGGTGCCTCACTGATTAAGCATTGGTAACTGTCAGACCAAGTTTACTCATATATACTTTAG
ATTGATTTAAAACTTCATTTTTAATTTAAAAGGATCTAGGTGAAGATCCTTTTTGATAATCTCATGACCA
AAATCCCTTAACGTGAGTTTTCGTTCCACTGAGCGTCAGACCCCGTAGAAAAGATCAAAGGATCTTCTTG
AGATCCTTTTTTTCTGCGCGTAATCTGCTGCTTGCAAACAAAAAAACCACCGCTACCAGCGGTGGTTTGT
TTGCCGGATCAAGAGCTACCAACTCTTTTTCCGAAGGTAACTGGCTTCAGCAGAGCGCAGATACCAAATA
CTGTTCTTCTAGTGTAGCCGTAGTTAGGCCACCACTTCAAGAACTCTGTAGCACCGCCTACATACCTCGC
TCTGCTAATCCTGTTACCAGTGGCTGCTGCCAGTGGCGATAAGTCGTGTCTTACCGGGTTGGACTCAAGA
CGATAGTTACCGGATAAGGCGCAGCGGTCGGGCTGAACGGGGGGTTCGTGCACACAGCCCAGCTTGGAGC
GAACGACCTACACCGAACTGAGATACCTACAGCGTGAGCTATGAGAAAGCGCCACGCTTCCCGAAGGGAG
AAAGGCGGACAGGTATCCGGTAAGCGGCAGGGTCGGAACAGGAGAGCGCACGAGGGAGCTTCCAGGGGGA
AACGCCTGGTATCTTTATAGTCCTGTCGGGTTTCGCCACCTCTGACTTGAGCGTCGATTTTTGTGATGCT
CGTCAGGGGGGCGGAGCCTATGGAAAAACGCCAGCAACGCGGCCTTTTTACGGTTCCTGGCCTTTTGCTG
GCCTTTTGCTCACATGTTCTTTCCTGCGTTATCCCCTGATTCTGTGGATAACCGTATTACCGCCTTTGAG
TGAGCTGATACCGCTCGCCGCAGCCGAACGACCGAGCGCAGCGAGTCAGTGAGCGAGGAAGCGGAAGAGC
GCCCAATACGCAAACCGCCTCTCCCCGCGCGTTGGCCGATTCATTAATGCAGCTGGCACGACAGGTTTCC
CGACTGGAAAGCGGGCAGTGAGCGCAACGCAATTAATGTGAGTTAGCTCACTCATTAGGCACCCCAGGCT
TTACACTTTATGCTTCCGGCTCGTATGTTGTGTGGAATTGTGAGCGGATAACAATTTCACACAGGAAACA
GCTATGACCATGATTACGCCAAGCGCGCAATTAACCCTCACTAAAGGGAACAAAAGCTGGAGCTCCGGAT
GCAAGGGTTCGAATCCCTTAGCTCTCA
Features (pLannotate 1.2.2; 24 found; start..end, strand, type, name):
      1..350     +  promoter       MET17 promoter: S. cerevisiae MET17; expression is repressed by methionine; MET15; MET25
    350..368     +  misc_feature   MCS (fragment): pBluescript multiple cloning site
    372..1424    +  CDS            GCS1: GCS1_YEAST - Experimental evidence at protein level: Swiss-Prot protein existence level 1. GTPase-activating protein (GAP) for ARF1 and ARF2. Involved in intracellular vesicular transport. Required for transport from the trans-Golgi network. Implicated in the regulation of retrograde transport from the Golgi to the ER and in actin cytoskeletal organization. May be involved in the maintenance of mitochondrial morphology, possibly through organizing the actin cytoskeleton in Saccharomyces. From Saccharomyces cerevisiae (strain ATCC 204508 / S288c) (Baker's yeast).
   1433..1485    +  misc_feature   MCS (fragment): pBluescript multiple cloning site
   1486..1733    +  terminator     CYC1 terminator: S. cerevisiae CYC1; transcription terminator for CYC1
   1752..1770    -  promoter       T7 promoter: promoter for bacteriophage T7 RNA polymerase
   1778..1933    +  CDS            lacZα (fragment): LacZα fragment of β-galactosidase; lacZ fragment
   1937..2365    +  rep_origin     f1 ori (sequence partly withheld): f1 bacteriophage origin of replication; arrow indicates direction of (+) strand synthesis
   2393..2445    -  misc_feature   bom (fragment): basis of mobility region from pBR322
   2476..2553    +  CDS            YO192_YEAST (fragment): Experimental evidence at protein level: Swiss-Prot protein existence level 1. From Saccharomyces cerevisiae (strain ATCC 204508 / S288c) (Baker's yeast).
   2693..3100    +  promoter       LEU2 promoter: S. cerevisiae LEU2
   3101..4195    +  CDS            LEU2: 3-isopropylmalate dehydrogenase, required for leucine biosynthesis; S. cerevisiae LEU2; yeast auxotrophic marker
   4557..4673    -  CDS            NFS1 (fragment): NFS1_YEAST - Also known as SPL1 From Saccharomyces cerevisiae (strain ATCC 204508 / S288c) (Baker's yeast).
   4672..4722    -  misc_feature   bom (fragment): basis of mobility region from pBR322
   4824..4859    -  CDS            rop (fragment): Rop protein, which maintains plasmids at low copy number; rop
   4928..5431    -  misc_feature   CEN/ARS: S. cerevisiae CEN6 centromere fused to an autonomously replicating sequence
   5468..5572    +  promoter       AmpR promoter: bla
   5573..6433    +  CDS            AmpR: β-lactamase; bla; confers resistance to ampicillin, carbenicillin, and related antibiotics
   6604..7192    +  rep_origin     ori: high-copy-number ColE1/pMB1/pBR322/pUC origin of replication
   7375..7467    +  CDS            lacI (fragment): lac repressor; lacI; The lac repressor binds to the lac operator to inhibit transcription in E. coli. This inhibition can be relieved by adding lactose or isopropyl-β-D-thiogalactopyranoside (IPTG).
   7480..7501    +  protein_bind   CAP binding site: CAP binding activates transcription in the presence of cAMP. E. coli catabolite activator protein
   7516..7546    +  promoter       lac promoter: promoter for the E. coli lac operon
   7554..7570    +  protein_bind   lac operator: The lac repressor binds to the lac operator to inhibit transcription in E. coli. This inhibition can be relieved by adding lactose or isopropyl-β-D-thiogalactopyranoside (IPTG). lac repressor encoded by lacI
   7615..7633    +  promoter       T3 promoter: promoter for bacteriophage T3 RNA polymerase
