[The description below was written by a language model from this plasmid's Addgene catalogue record and pLannotate feature annotations shown in this document.]
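Description:
p415 Gcs1 Δ3xF AxxA is a low-copy yeast–E. coli shuttle plasmid for expressing a mutant form of the S. cerevisiae ARF GTPase-activating protein Gcs1 (YDL226C) in budding yeast. It is built on the p415 Met25 backbone. A CEN6/ARS element provides centromeric, stably segregating replication in yeast, and the LEU2 gene with its own promoter allows selection by leucine prototrophy in leu2 strains. In bacteria the plasmid is maintained through a high-copy ColE1/pUC-type origin and selected with ampicillin via the β-lactamase gene. The 7,683 nt sequence also contains pBluescript-derived remnants: an f1 origin, lacZα and lac regulatory fragments, and flanking T3 and T7 promoters. These have no role in yeast expression.

The expression cassette consists of the MET17 (MET25) promoter, which is repressed by methionine and so allows expression to be adjusted through the methionine content of the medium. It is followed by the Gcs1 coding sequence, cloned between retained BamHI and XmaI sites, and the CYC1 terminator. No epitope tag or reporter is annotated. The insert carries six substitutions: R54K, W304A, W307A, W310A, W349A and F353A. The record does not explain each change, although the construct name suggests they fall into a "Δ3xF" group and an "AxxA" motif change. Gcs1 is a GAP for Arf1 and Arf2 that acts in Golgi-to-ER retrograde and trans-Golgi transport. The associated study dissected ArfGAP function in the COPI coat, so this plasmid most likely served to test the mutant protein in yeast, for example in functional comparison with wild-type Gcs1.
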