Addgene plasmid #112650: p415 Gcs1 Δ3xF AxxA
Purpose: Expression S.cerevisiae
Depositing lab: Blanche Schwappach. Depositing organization: Universitaetsmedizin Goettingen. Publication: Dissection of GTPase-activating proteins reveals functional asymmetry in the COPI coat of budding yeast. Arakel EC, Huranova M, Estrada AF, Rau EM, Spang A, Schwappach B. J Cell Sci. 2019 Aug 29;132(16). pii: jcs.232124. doi: 10.1242/jcs.232124. PubMed 31331965.
Backbone
  Vector backbone: P415 Met25
  Vector type: Yeast Expression
  Selectable markers: LEU2
Growth in bacteria
  Bacterial resistance: Ampicillin, 100 μg/mL
  Growth temperature: 37°C
  Growth strain: DH5alpha
  Copy number: Unknown
Gene/Insert
  Gene/Insert name: Gcs1 Δ3xF AxxA (alt name: YDL226C)
  Species: S. cerevisiae (budding yeast)
  Insert size (bp): 1059
  Mutation: R54K, W304A, W307A, W310A, W349A, F353A
  Promoter: Met25
  Cloning method: Restriction Enzyme; 5′ cloning site BamH1 (not destroyed); 3′ cloning site Xma1 (not destroyed)
  Sequencing primers: 5′ GGCACCTTGTCCAATTGAACACGCTCGATG; 3′ TTTTCAGTATAATGTTACATGCGTACACGC
Terms and licenses: Academic/Nonprofit Terms; Industry Terms: Not Available to Industry
How to cite: p415 Gcs1 Δ3xF AxxA was a gift from Blanche Schwappach (Addgene plasmid # 112650 ; http://n2t.net/addgene:112650 ; RRID:Addgene_112650)
